Addgene plasmid #121846: JH401: pMVP/Ad/RGD-PK-DEST
Purpose: (Empty Backbone) pMVP destination vector, empty RGD/PK fiber-modified adenovirus vector backbone
Depositing lab: Christopher Newgard. Depositing organization: Duke University. Publication: Creation of versatile cloning platforms for transgene expression and dCas9-based epigenome editing. Haldeman JM, Conway AE, Arlotto ME, Slentz DH, Muoio DM, Becker TC, Newgard CB. Nucleic Acids Res. 2018 Dec 27. pii: 5264291. doi: 10.1093/nar/gky1286. PubMed 30590691.
Backbone
  Vector backbone: IQ013
  Backbone manufacturer: Newgard Lab
  Backbone size (bp): 32694
  Vector type: Adenoviral ; pMVP Gateway Destination Vector
Growth in bacteria
  Bacterial resistance: Chloramphenicol and Ampicillin, 25 & 100 μg/mL
  Growth temperature: 37°C
  Growth strain: ccdB Survival
  Copy number: High Copy
Gene/Insert
  Gene/Insert name: Gateway selection cassette (ccdb gene + Chlor resistance gene)
  Species: Synthetic
  Insert size (bp): 2015
  Cloning method: Gibson Cloning
Terms and licenses: Academic/Nonprofit Terms; Industry Terms: Not Available to Industry
How to cite: JH401: pMVP/Ad/RGD-PK-DEST was a gift from Christopher Newgard (Addgene plasmid # 121846 ; http://n2t.net/addgene:121846 ; RRID:Addgene_121846)
