[The description below was written by a language model from this plasmid's Addgene catalogue record and pLannotate feature annotations shown in this document.]
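Description:
JH401: pMVP/Ad/RGD-PK-DEST is an empty adenoviral Gateway destination vector from the pMVP modular cloning platform, built on the IQ013 backbone and totalling about 34.7 kb in the sequenced record. It carries a human adenovirus serotype 5 genome flanked by the left and right inverted terminal repeats, with the Ad5 Ψ packaging signal next to the left ITR. Between Ψ and the pIX gene, where the E1 region would normally lie, no E1 genes are annotated. That position instead holds the Gateway selection cassette, which consists of attR1 and attR2 sites bracketing the ccdB toxin gene and a chloramphenicol acetyltransferase gene with its cat promoter. Only a fragment of an E3 protein is annotated, suggesting the E3 region is largely deleted, although the record does not say so explicitly. The rest of the viral genome is present, including IVa2, polymerase, pTP, VA RNAs, the L1–L4 late structural and packaging proteins, DBP, fiber and E4 open reading frames. According to the catalogue entry the fiber carries RGD and PK modifications. These are generally understood as an integrin-binding RGD motif and a polylysine tract that broaden tropism beyond CAR-dependent entry, but the feature table annotates only the fiber coding sequence and not the modifications themselves.

Outside the ITRs sits the bacterial portion: a high-copy ColE1/pUC-type origin, an ampicillin resistance gene with its promoter, and a residual tetracycline resistance fragment. Because of ccdB, the plasmid is maintained in a ccdB-tolerant strain under ampicillin plus chloramphenicol selection. An LR recombination replaces the ccdB/CmR cassette with promoter, transgene and other elements supplied by entry clones, since the vector itself provides no mammalian promoter. The recombined products are used to generate fiber-modified recombinant adenovirus for transgene expression or dCas9-based epigenome editing.
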