Features (pLannotate 1.2.2; 42 found; start..end, strand, type, name):
      1..103     +  repeat_region  ITR: inverted terminal repeat of human adenovirus serotype 5 inverted
    191..341     +  misc_signal    Ad5 Ψ: packaging signal for adenovirus serotype 5
    512..636     +  protein_bind   attR1: mutant version of attR; recombination site for the Gateway® LR reaction LR Clonase™
    872..1024    -  CDS            dpnD (fragment): DPND_STRPN - Protein predicted: Swiss-Prot protein existence level 4. From Streptococcus pneumoniae serotype 4 (strain ATCC BAA-334 / TIGR4).
   1068..1370    -  CDS            ccdB: CCDB_ECOLI - Also known as G, letB, letD. Experimental evidence at protein level: Swiss-Prot protein existence level 1. Toxic component of a type II toxin-antitoxin (TA) system, functioning in plasmid maintainence. Responsible for the post- segregational killing (PSK) of plasmid-free cells, also referred to as a plasmid addiction system. Half-life of over 2 hours. Cell killing by CcdB is accompanied by filamentation, defects in chromosome and plasmid segregation, defects in cell division, formation of anucleate cells, decreased DNA synthesis and plasmid loss. Interferes with the activity of DN
   1375..1533    -  CDS            ccdA (fragment): CCDA_ECO57 - Also known as H, letA. Experimental evidence at protein level: Swiss-Prot protein existence level 1. Antitoxin component of a type II toxin-antitoxin (TA) system which inhibits the post-segregational killing (PSK) of plasmid-free cells, also referred to as a plasmid addiction system. Binds to and blocks the activity of CcdB; will also remove bound CcdB protein from the CcdB-GyrA complex by forming a CcdA-CcdB complex, a process termed rejuvenation. Functions as a transcriptional corepressor for the ccdAB operon, repression also requires CcdB (By similarity). From Escherichia coli
   1715..2373    -  CDS            CmR: chloramphenicol acetyltransferase; cat; confers resistance to chloramphenicol
   2374..2476    -  promoter       cat promoter: promoter of the E. coli cat gene encoding chloramphenicol acetyltransferase
   2654..2778    -  protein_bind   attR2: mutant version of attR; recombination site for the Gateway® LR reaction LR Clonase™
   2892..3311    +  CDS            IX: CAP9_ADE05 - Experimental evidence at protein level: Swiss-Prot protein existence level 1. Structural component of the virion that acts as a cement protein on the capsid exterior and forms triskelion structures consisting of three molecules that stabilize three hexon trimers at the center of each icosahedral facet and fixes the peripentonal hexons. Dispensable for assembly. During virus entry, recruits the anterograde motor kinesin-1 to the capsid docked at the nuclear pore complex thereby subjecting the docked capsid to a pulling force. The resulting tension leads to capsid disruption, disper
   3398..4627    -  CDS            IVa2 (fragment): PKG1_ADEM1 - Protein inferred from homology: Swiss-Prot protein existence level 3. Component of the packaging machinery which encapsidates the viral DNA into preformed capsids and transcriptional activator of the viral major late promoter (MLP). Binds, along with packaging proteins 2 and 3, to the specific packaging sequence on the left end of viral genomic DNA and displays ATPase activity thereby providing the power stroke of the packaging machinery. The activity of packaging protein IVa2 is stimulated by protein 33K which acts as a terminase. May be the protein that pumps DNA into the capsid
   4483..7650    -  CDS            POL: DPOL_ADE05 - Experimental evidence at protein level: Swiss-Prot protein existence level 1. Eukaryotic-type DNA polymerase involved in viral genomic replication. DNA synthesis is protein primed, and acts in a strand displacement replication. Assembles in complex with viral pTP, DBP, host NFIA and host POU2F1/OCT1 on viral origin of replication. The polymerase covalently transfers dCMP onto pTP, thereby initiating complementary strand synthesis. From Human adenovirus C serotype 5 (HAdV-5) (Human adenovirus 5).
   7869..9872    -  CDS            PTP: TERM_ADE05 - Experimental evidence at protein level: Swiss-Prot protein existence level 1. Protein covalently bound to the viral DNA that acts as a primer for viral genomic replication by DNA strand displacement. Assembles on the viral origin of replication in an initiation complex with viral polymerase, DBP, host NFIA and host POU2F1/OCT1. During initiation, the polymerase covalently couples the first dCTP with Ser- 580 of pTP. The terminal protein stimulates the template activity over 20 fold compared to protein-free templates. Neo-synthesized viral genomes are linked to two preterminal prot
   9903..10059   +  ncRNA          VA: Accession: RF00102 - VA RNA
  10158..10315   +  ncRNA          VA: Accession: RF00102 - VA RNA
  10333..11577   +  CDS            L1: PKG3_ADE05 - Experimental evidence at protein level: Swiss-Prot protein existence level 1. Involved in viral genome packaging through its interaction with packaging proteins 1 and 2. After proteolytic cleavage by adenovirus protease, L1 52/55k protein is removed from the capsid during viral maturation. From Human adenovirus C serotype 5 (HAdV-5) (Human adenovirus 5).
  11601..13355   +  CDS            CAP3_ADE05: Experimental evidence at protein level: Swiss-Prot protein existence level 1. Structural component of the virion that acts as a cement protein on the capsid exterior and which mediates the interactions between the hexons, including the peripentonal hexons, and reaches all the way to the penton vertices. Two hexon linking proteins IIIa, one from each facet, stabilize the unique edge interface between a pair of facets. As the virus enters the host cell, hexon linking proteins IIIa are shed concomitant with virion acidification in the endosome. During virus assembly, seems to play a role in the s
  13440..15152   +  CDS            L2: CAPSP_ADE05 - Experimental evidence at protein level: Swiss-Prot protein existence level 1. Major capsid protein that self-associates to form penton base pentamers, each in the shape of a pentagon, situated at the 12 vertices of the pseudo T=25 capsid. Involved in virus secondary attachment to host cell after initial attachment by the fiber protein. Binds host integrin heterodimer ITGAV-ITGB5 (alphaV-beta5) thereby triggering clathrin-mediated endocytosis of virions. Mediates initial virus attachment to CXADR-negative cells. Binding to integrins ITGAV-ITGB5 also seems to induce macropinocytosi
  15162..15755   +  CDS            L2: NP_ADE02 - Experimental evidence at protein level: Swiss-Prot protein existence level 1. Plays a role in the inhibition of host immune response within the nucleus. Interacts with cellular nucleosomes and immobilizes the host immune danger signal HMGB1 on chromatin. In turn, prevents HMGB1 release out of the cell and thus decreases inflammation. Plays also a role in the wrapping and condensation of the viral DNA. May also promote viral genome import into the nucleus. From Human adenovirus C serotype 2 (HAdV-2) (Human adenovirus 2).
  15828..16931   +  CDS            L2: CORE5_ADE05 - Experimental evidence at protein level: Swiss-Prot protein existence level 1. Associates loosely with the viral DNA to form an outer shell around the nucleoprotein-DNA complex and links it with the capsid by binding the endosome lysis protein. Dissociates from the viral genome during entry. Might be involved in nuclear capsid assembly of the viral particles through its association with NPM1/nucleophosmin. From Human adenovirus C serotype 5 (HAdV-5) (Human adenovirus 5).
  16962..17201   +  CDS            COR10_ADE02: Experimental evidence at protein level: Swiss-Prot protein existence level 1. [Pre-core protein X]: Interacts with the viral DNA and aids in tightly condensing it within the capsid. Cleavage of pre-core protein X may serve to partially relax this structure within the mature virion prior to its entry into the nucleus. From Human adenovirus C serotype 2 (HAdV-2) (Human adenovirus 2).
  17287..18036   +  CDS            L3: CAP6_ADE05 - Experimental evidence at protein level: Swiss-Prot protein existence level 1. [Protease cofactor]: Cofactor that activates the viral protease. Binds to viral protease in a 1:1 ratio. From Human adenovirus C serotype 5 (HAdV-5) (Human adenovirus 5).
  18125..20980   +  CDS            L3 (sequence partly withheld): CAPSH_ADE05 - Experimental evidence at protein level: Swiss-Prot protein existence level 1. Major capsid protein that self-associates to form 240 hexon trimers, each in the shape of a hexagon, building most of the pseudo T=25 capsid. Assembled into trimeric units with the help of the chaperone shutoff protein. Transported by pre-protein VI to the nucleus where it associates with other structural proteins to form an empty capsid. Might be involved, through its interaction with host dyneins, in the intracellular microtubule-dependent transport of incoming viral capsid to the nucleus. From Human
  21016..21627   +  CDS            L3: PRO_ADE05 - Experimental evidence at transcript level: Swiss-Prot protein existence level 2. Cleaves viral precursor proteins (pTP, pIIIa, pVI, pVII, pVIII, and pX) inside newly assembled particles giving rise to mature virions. Protease complexed to its cofactor slides along the viral DNA to specifically locate and cleave the viral precursors. Mature virions have a weakened organization compared to the unmature virions, thereby facilitating subsequent uncoating. Without maturation, the particle lacks infectivity and is unable to uncoat. Late in adenovirus infection, in the cytoplasm, may part
  21729..23315   -  CDS            DBP: DNB2_ADE05 - Experimental evidence at protein level: Swiss-Prot protein existence level 1. Plays a role in the elongation phase of viral strand displacement replication by unwinding the template in an ATP- independent fashion, employing its capacity to form multimers. Also enhances the rate of initiation. Released from template upon second strand synthesis. Assembles in complex with viral pTP, viral pol, host NFIA and host POU2F1/OCT1 on viral origin of replication. Covers the whole ssDNA genome during synthesis. The complementary strand synthesis induces its relese from DNA template. May inhi
  23344..25764   +  CDS            L4: SHUT_ADE05 - Experimental evidence at protein level: Swiss-Prot protein existence level 1. Protein that inhibits host translation while promoting late viral translation by ribosome shunting. Blocks host cap-dependent translation by binding to eIF4G, displacing MKNK1 from cap initiation complexes and preventing EIF4E phosphorylation. Binds to the tripartite leader sequence of viral late mRNAs and recruits host eIF4G, PABPC1/poly-A binding protein and 40S ribosomes subunits on viral mRNAs, allowing ribosome shunting and efficient translation of late viral mRNAs even though conventional translati
  25977..26360   +  CDS            SF33K_ADE02 (fragment): Experimental evidence at protein level: Swiss-Prot protein existence level 1. Probably functions as the small terminase that is part of the molecular motor that translocates genomic DNA in empty capsid during DNA packaging. This motor is located at a unique vertex and comprises at least the IVa2 ATPase, the small terminase 33K and probably a portal. Forms a ring-like structure of about 17 nm in which genomic DNA is translocated into the capsid. Stimulates IVa2 ATPase activity in the presence of the viral genome. Once the DNA is packaged, the terminase detaches: the 33K protein is present in th
  26451..27131   +  CDS            L4: CAP8_ADE05 - Experimental evidence at protein level: Swiss-Prot protein existence level 1. [Hexon-linking protein-C]: Structural component of the virion that acts as a cement protein on the capsid interior and which glue the peripentonal hexons and group-of-nine hexons together. From Human adenovirus C serotype 5 (HAdV-5) (Human adenovirus 5).
  27135..27416   +  CDS            E312_ADE02 (fragment): Experimental evidence at protein level: Swiss-Prot protein existence level 1. From Human adenovirus C serotype 2 (HAdV-2) (Human adenovirus 2).
  27459..27524   -  CDS            UXP_ADE02 (fragment): Experimental evidence at transcript level: Swiss-Prot protein existence level 2. Might play a role in viral replication since it is associated with viral replication centers. Seems to have an effect on DBP localization. From Human adenovirus C serotype 2 (HAdV-2) (Human adenovirus 2).
  27515..27631   -  CDS            UXP_ADE05 (fragment): Experimental evidence at transcript level: Swiss-Prot protein existence level 2. Might play a role in viral replication since it is associated with viral replication centers. Seems to have an effect on DBP localization. From Human adenovirus C serotype 5 (HAdV-5) (Human adenovirus 5).
  27642..29417   +  CDS            SPIKE_ADE05: Experimental evidence at protein level: Swiss-Prot protein existence level 1. Forms spikes that protrude from each vertex of the icosahedral capsid. Interacts with host coxsackievirus and adenovirus receptor CXADR located at the cell tight junctions to provide virion initial attachment to target cell. The fiber protein binds to CXADR with a higher affinity than CXADR binds to itself, thereby blocking the cell-cell adhesion function of CXADR dimers and leading to local disruption of the tight junction. Fiber protein present on neo- synthesized particles may thus disrupt the junctional integrity
  29601..29678   -  CDS            E417_ADE03: Protein predicted: Swiss-Prot protein existence level 4. From Human adenovirus B serotype 3 (HAdV-3) (Human adenovirus 3).
  29880..30761   -  CDS            E434_ADE02: Experimental evidence at protein level: Swiss-Prot protein existence level 1. Plays a major role to prevent cellular inhibition of viral genome replication by nuclear bodies. Assembles an SCF-like E3 ubiquitin ligase complex based on the cellular proteins ELOB, ELOC, CUL5 and RBX1, in cooperation with viral E1B-55K. This viral RING-type ligase ubiquitinates cellular substrates prior to proteasomal degradation: p53/TP53, LIG4, MRE11-RAD50-NBS1 (MRN) complex, ITGA3, DAXX and BLM. From Human adenovirus C serotype 2 (HAdV-2) (Human adenovirus 2).
  31040..31387   -  CDS            E411_ADE05: Experimental evidence at protein level: Swiss-Prot protein existence level 1. From Human adenovirus C serotype 5 (HAdV-5) (Human adenovirus 5).
  31387..31776   -  CDS            E4RF2_ADE02: Protein predicted: Swiss-Prot protein existence level 4. From Human adenovirus C serotype 2 (HAdV-2) (Human adenovirus 2).
  31827..32210   -  CDS            E4RF1_ADE02: Experimental evidence at protein level: Swiss-Prot protein existence level 1. May modulate tight-junctions functions of infected cells through interactions with PDZ proteins. E4 ORF1 has ben show for Adenovirus 9 to interact with protein involved in tight junction regulation. May play a role in mTOR activation by activating PI3- kinase, thus overriding cellular checkpoint for translation. From Human adenovirus C serotype 2 (HAdV-2) (Human adenovirus 2).
  32520..32622   -  repeat_region  ITR: inverted terminal repeat of human adenovirus serotype 5 inverted
  32676..32800   +  CDS            TcR (fragment): tetracycline efflux protein; tet; confers resistance to tetracycline
  32846..33434   -  rep_origin     ori: high-copy-number ColE1/pMB1/pBR322/pUC origin of replication
  33586..34446   -  CDS            AmpR: β-lactamase; bla; confers resistance to ampicillin, carbenicillin, and related antibiotics
  34447..34551   -  promoter       AmpR promoter: bla
>Addgene plasmid #121846 | JH401: pMVP/Ad/RGD-PK-DEST | addgene full sequence | sequence record 240407 | Addgene NGS Result
CATCATCAATAATATACCTTATTTTGGATTGAAGCCAATATGATAATGAGGGGGTGGAGTTTGTGACGTG
GCGCGGGGCGTGGGAACGGGGCGGGTGACGTAGTAGTGTGGCGGAAGTGTGATGTTGCAAGTGTGGCGGA
ACACATGTAAGCGACGGATGTGGCAAAAGTGACGTTTTTGGTGTGCGCCGGTGTACACAGGAAGTGACAA
TTTTCGCGCGGTTTTAGGCGGATGTTGTAGTAAATTTGGGCGTAACCGAGTAAGATTTGGCCATTTTCGC
GGGAAAACTGAATAAGAGGAAGTGAAATCTGAATAATTTTGTGTTACTCATAGCGCGTAATATTTGTCTA
GGGCCGCGGGGACTTTGACCGTTTACGTGGAGACTCGCCCAGGTGTTTTTCTCAGGTGTTTTCCGCGTTC
CGGGTCAAAGTTGGCGTTTTATTATTATAGTCAGTCGAAGCTTGGATCCGGTACCTCTAGAATTCTCGAG
CGGCCGCTAGCGACATCGATCACAAGTTTGTACAAAAAAGCTGAACGAGAAACGTAAAATGATATAAATA
TCAATATATTAAATTAGATTTTGCATAAAAAACAGACTACATAATACTGTAAAACACAACATATCCAGTC
ACTATGAATCAACTACTTAGATGGTATTAGTGACCTGTAGTCGACCGACAGCCTTCCAAATGTTCTTCGG
GTGATGCTGCCAACTTAGTCGACCGACAGCCTTCCAAATGTTCTTCTCAAACGGAATCGTCGTATCCAGC
CTACTCGCTATTGTCCTCAATGCCGTATTAAATCATAAAAAGAAATAAGAAAAAGAGGTGCGAGCCTCTT
TTTTGTGTGACAAAATAAAAACATCTACCTATTCATATACGCTAGTGTCATAGTCCTGAAAATCATCTGC
ATCAAGAACAATTTCACAACTCTTATACTTTTCTCTTACAAGTCGTTCGGCTTCATCTGGATTTTCAGCC
TCTATACTTACTAAACGTGATAAAGTTTCTGTAATTTCTACTGTATCGACCTGCAGACTGGCTGTGTATA
AGGGAGCCTGACATTTATATTCCCCAGAACATCAGGTTAATGGCGTTTTTGATGTCATTTTCGCGGTGGC
TGAGATCAGCCACTTCTTCCCCGATAACGGAGACCGGCACACTGGCCATATCGGTGGTCATCATGCGCCA
GCTTTCATCCCCGATATGCACCACCGGGTAAAGTTCACGGGAGACTTTATCTGACAGCAGACGTGCACTG
GCCAGGGGGATCACCATCCGTCGCCCGGGCGTGTCAATAATATCACTCTGTACATCCACAAACAGACGAT
AACGGCTCTCTCTTTTATAGGTGTAAACCTTAAACTGCATTTCACCAGCCCCTGTTCTCGTCAGCAAAAG
AGCCGTTCATTTCAATAAACCGGGCGACCTCAGCCATCCCTTCCTGATTTTCCGCTTTCCAGCGTTCGGC
ACGCAGACGACGGGCTTCATTCTGCATGGTTGTGCTTACCAGACCGGAGATATTGACATCATATATGCCT
TGAGCAACTGATAGCTGTCGCTGTCAACTGTCACTGTAATACGCTGCTTCATAGCATACCTCTTTTTGAC
ATACTTCGGGTATACATATCAGTATATATTCTTATACCGCAAAAATCAGCGCGCAAATACGCATACTGTT
ATCTGGCTTTTAGTAAGCCGGATCCACGCGGCGTTTACGCCCCCCCTGCCACTCATCGCAGTACTGTTGT
AATTCATTAAGCATTCTGCCGACATGGAAGCCATCACAAACGGCATGATGAACCTGAATCGCCAGCGGCA
TCAGCACCTTGTCGCCTTGCGTATAATATTTGCCCATGGTGAAAACGGGGGCGAAGAAGTTGTCCATATT
GGCCACGTTTAAATCAAAACTGGTGAAACTCACCCAGGGATTGGCTGAGACGAAAAACATATTCTCAATA
AACCCTTTAGGGAAATAGGCCAGGTTTTCACCGTAACACGCCACATCTTGCGAATATATGTGTAGAAACT
GCCGGAAATCGTCGTGGTATTCACTCCAGAGCGATGAAAACGTTTCAGTTTGCTCATGGAAAACGGTGTA
ACAAGGGTGAACACTATCCCATATCACCAGCTCACCGTCTTTCATTGCCATACGGAATTCCGGATGAGCA
TTCATCAGGCGGGCAAGAATGTGAATAAAGGCCGGATAAAACTTGTGCTTATTTTTCTTTACGGTCTTTA
AAAAGGCCGTAATATCCAGCTGAACGGTCTGGTTATAGGTACATTGAGCAACTGACTGAAATGCCTCAAA
ATGTTCTTTACGATGCCATTGGGATATATCAACGGTGGTATATCCAGTGATTTTTTTCTCCATTTTAGCT
TCCTTAGCTCCTGAAAATCTCGATAACTCAAAAAATACGCCCGGTAGTGATCTTATTTCATTATGGTGAA
AGTTGGAACCTCTTACGTGCCGATCAACGTCTCATTTTCGCCAAAAGTTGGCCCAGGGCTTCCCGGTATC
AACAGGGACACCAGGATTTATTTATTCTGCGAAGTGATCTTCCGTCACAGGTATTTATTCGGCGCAAAGT
GCGTCGGGTGATGCTGCCAACTTAGTCGACTACAGGTCACTAATACCATCTAAGTAGTTGATTCATAGTG
ACTGGATATGTTGTGTTTTACAGTATTATGTAGTCTGTTTTTTATGCAAAATCTAATTTAATATATTGAT
ATTTATATCATTTTACGTTTCTCGTTCAGCTTTCTTGTACAAAGTGGTGATCGATTCGACAGATCACTGA
AATGTGTGGGCGTGGCTTAAGGGTGGGAAAGAATATATAAGGTGGGGGTCTTATGTAGTTTTGTATCTGT
TTTGCAGCAGCCGCCGCCGCCATGAGCACCAACTCGTTTGATGGAAGCATTGTGAGCTCATATTTGACAA
CGCGCATGCCCCCATGGGCCGGGGTGCGTCAGAATGTGATGGGCTCCAGCATTGATGGTCGCCCCGTCCT
GCCCGCAAACTCTACTACCTTGACCTACGAGACCGTGTCTGGAACGCCGTTGGAGACTGCAGCCTCCGCC
GCCGCTTCAGCCGCTGCAGCCACCGCCCGCGGGATTGTGACTGACTTTGCTTTCCTGAGCCCGCTTGCAA
GCAGTGCAGCTTCCCGTTCATCCGCCCGCGATGACAAGTTGACGGCTCTTTTGGCACAATTGGATTCTTT
GACCCGGGAACTTAATGTCGTTTCTCAGCAGCTGTTGGATCTGCGCCAGCAGGTTTCTGCCCTGAAGGCT
TCCTCCCCTCCCAATGCGGTTTAAAACATAAATAAAAAACCAGACTCTGTTTGGATTTGGATCAAGCAAG
TGTCTTGCTGTCTTTATTTAGGGGTTTTGCGCGCGCGGTAGGCCCGGGACCAGCGGTCTCGGTCGTTGAG
GGTCCTGTGTATTTTTTCCAGGACGTGGTAAAGGTGACTCTGGATGTTCAGATACATGGGCATAAGCCCG
TCTCTGGGGTGGAGGTAGCACCACTGCAGAGCTTCATGCTGCGGGGTGGTGTTGTAGATGATCCAGTCGT
AGCAGGAGCGCTGGGCGTGGTGCCTAAAAATGTCTTTCAGTAGCAAGCTGATTGCCAGGGGCAGGCCCTT
GGTGTAAGTGTTTACAAAGCGGTTAAGCTGGGATGGGTGCATACGTGGGGATATGAGATGCATCTTGGAC
TGTATTTTTAGGTTGGCTATGTTCCCAGCCATATCCCTCCGGGGATTCATGTTGTGCAGAACCACCAGCA
CAGTGTATCCGGTGCACTTGGGAAATTTGTCATGTAGCTTAGAAGGAAATGCGTGGAAGAACTTGGAGAC
GCCCTTGTGACCTCCAAGATTTTCCATGCATTCGTCCATAATGATGGCAATGGGCCCACGGGCGGCGGCC
TGGGCGAAGATATTTCTGGGATCACTAACGTCATAGTTGTGTTCCAGGATGAGATCGTCATAGGCCATTT
TTACAAAGCGCGGGCGGAGGGTGCCAGACTGCGGTATAATGGTTCCATCCGGCCCAGGGGCGTAGTTACC
CTCACAGATTTGCATTTCCCACGCTTTGAGTTCAGATGGGGGGATCATGTCTACCTGCGGGGCGATGAAG
AAAACGGTTTCCGGGGTAGGGGAGATCAGCTGGGAAGAAAGCAGGTTCCTGAGCAGCTGCGACTTACCGC
AGCCGGTGGGCCCGTAAATCACACCTATTACCGGCTGCAACTGGTAGTTAAGAGAGCTGCAGCTGCCGTC
ATCCCTGAGCAGGGGGGCCACTTCGTTAAGCATGTCCCTGACTCGCATGTTTTCCCTGACCAAATCCGCC
AGAAGGCGCTCGCCGCCCAGCGATAGCAGTTCTTGCAAGGAAGCAAAGTTTTTCAACGGTTTGAGACCGT
CCGCCGTAGGCATGCTTTTGAGCGTTTGACCAAGCAGTTCCAGGCGGTCCCACAGCTCGGTCACCTGCTC
TACGGCATCTCGATCCAGCATATCTCCTCGTTTCGCGGGTTGGGGCGGCTTTCGCTGTACGGCAGTAGTC
GGTGCTCGTCCAGACGGGCCAGGGTCATGTCTTTCCACGGGCGCAGGGTCCTCGTCAGCGTAGTCTGGGT
CACGGTGAAGGGGTGCGCTCCGGGCTGCGCGCTGGCCAGGGTGCGCTTGAGGCTGGTCCTGCTGGTGCTG
AAGCGCTGCCGGTCTTCGCCCTGCGCGTCGGCCAGGTAGCATTTGACCATGGTGTCATAGTCCAGCCCCT
CCGCGGCGTGGCCCTTGGCGCGCAGCTTGCCCTTGGAGGAGGCGCCGCACGAGGGGCAGTGCAGACTTTT
GAGGGCGTAGAGCTTGGGCGCGAGAAATACCGATTCCGGGGAGTAGGCATCCGCGCCGCAGGCCCCGCAG
ACGGTCTCGCATTCCACGAGCCAGGTGAGCTCTGGCCGTTCGGGGTCAAAAACCAGGTTTCCCCCATGCT
TTTTGATGCGTTTCTTACCTCTGGTTTCCATGAGCCGGTGTCCACGCTCGGTGACGAAAAGGCTGTCCGT
GTCCCCGTATACAGACTTGAGAGGCCTGTCCTCGAGCGGTGTTCCGCGGTCCTCCTCGTATAGAAACTCG
GACCACTCTGAGACAAAGGCTCGCGTCCAGGCCAGCACGAAGGAGGCTAAGTGGGAGGGGTAGCGGTCGT
TGTCCACTAGGGGGTCCACTCGCTCCAGGGTGTGAAGACACATGTCGCCCTCTTCGGCATCAAGGAAGGT
GATTGGTTTGTAGGTGTAGGCCACGTGACCGGGTGTTCCTGAAGGGGGGCTATAAAAGGGGGTGGGGGCG
CGTTCGTCCTCACTCTCTTCCGCATCGCTGTCTGCGAGGGCCAGCTGTTGGGGTGAGTACTCCCTCTGAA
AAGCGGGCATGACTTCTGCGCTAAGATTGTCAGTTTCCAAAAACGAGGAGGATTTGATATTCACCTGGCC
CGCGGTGATGCCTTTGAGGGTGGCCGCATCCATCTGGTCAGAAAAGACAATCTTTTTGTTGTCAAGCTTG
GTGGCAAACGACCCGTAGAGGGCGTTGGACAGCAACTTGGCGATGGAGCGCAGGGTTTGGTTTTTGTCGC
GATCGGCGCGCTCCTTGGCCGCGATGTTTAGCTGCACGTATTCGCGCGCAACGCACCGCCATTCGGGAAA
GACGGTGGTGCGCTCGTCGGGCACCAGGTGCACGCGCCAACCGCGGTTGTGCAGGGTGACAAGGTCAACG
CTGGTGGCTACCTCTCCGCGTAGGCGCTCGTTGGTCCAGCAGAGGCGGCCGCCCTTGCGCGAGCAGAATG
GCGGTAGGGGGTCTAGCTGCGTCTCGTCCGGGGGGTCTGCGTCCACGGTAAAGACCCCGGGCAGCAGGCG
CGCGTCGAAGTAGTCTATCTTGCATCCTTGCAAGTCTAGCGCCTGCTGCCATGCGCGGGCGGCAAGCGCG
CGCTCGTATGGGTTGAGTGGGGGACCCCATGGCATGGGGTGGGTGAGCGCGGAGGCGTACATGCCGCAAA
TGTCGTAAACGTAGAGGGGCTCTCTGAGTATTCCAAGATATGTAGGGTAGCATCTTCCACCGCGGATGCT
GGCGCGCACGTAATCGTATAGTTCGTGCGAGGGAGCGAGGAGGTCGGGACCGAGGTTGCTACGGGCGGGC
TGCTCTGCTCGGAAGACTATCTGCCTGAAGATGGCATGTGAGTTGGATGATATGGTTGGACGCTGGAAGA
CGTTGAAGCTGGCGTCTGTGAGACCTACCGCGTCACGCACGAAGGAGGCGTAGGAGTCGCGCAGCTTGTT
GACCAGCTCGGCGGTGACCTGCACGTCTAGGGCGCAGTAGTCCAGGGTTTCCTTGATGATGTCATACTTA
TCCTGTCCCTTTTTTTTCCACAGCTCGCGGTTGAGGACAAACTCTTCGCGGTCTTTCCAGTACTCTTGGA
TCGGAAACCCGTCGGCCTCCGAACGGTAAGAGCCTAGCATGTAGAACTGGTTGACGGCCTGGTAGGCGCA
GCATCCCTTTTCTACGGGTAGCGCGTATGCCTGCGCGGCCTTCCGGAGCGAGGTGTGGGTGAGCGCAAAG
GTGTCCCTGACCATGACTTTGAGGTACTGGTATTTGAAGTCAGTGTCGTCGCATCCGCCCTGCTCCCAGA
GCAAAAAGTCCGTGCGCTTTTTGGAACGCGGATTTGGCAGGGCGAAGGTGACATCGTTGAAGAGTATCTT
TCCCGCGCGAGGCATAAAGTTGCGTGTGATGCGGAAGGGTCCCGGCACCTCGGAACGGTTGTTAATTACC
TGGGCGGCGAGCACGATCTCGTCAAAGCCGTTGATGTTGTGGCCCACAATGTAAAGTTCCAAGAAGCGCG
GGATGCCCTTGATGGAAGGCAATTTTTTAAGTTCCTCGTAGGTGAGCTCTTCAGGGGAGCTGAGCCCGTG
CTCTGAAAGGGCCCAGTCTGCAAGATGAGGGTTGGAAGCGACGAATGAGCTCCACAGGTCACGGGCCATT
AGCATTTGCAGGTGGTCGCGAAAGGTCCTAAACTGGCGACCTATGGCCATTTTTTCTGGGGTGATGCAGT
AGAAGGTAAGCGGGTCTTGTTCCCAGCGGTCCCATCCAAGGTTCGCGGCTAGGTCTCGCGCGGCAGTCAC
TAGAGGCTCATCTCCGCCGAACTTCATGACCAGCATGAAGGGCACGAGCTGCTTCCCAAAGGCCCCCATC
CAAGTATAGGTCTCTACATCGTAGGTGACAAAGAGACGCTCGGTGCGAGGATGCGAGCCGATCGGGAAGA
ACTGGATCTCCCGCCACCAATTGGAGGAGTGGCTATTGATGTGGTGAAAGTAGAAGTCCCTGCGACGGGC
CGAACACTCGTGCTGGCTTTTGTAAAAACGTGCGCAGTACTGGCAGCGGTGCACGGGCTGTACATCCTGC
ACGAGGTTGACCTGACGACCGCGCACAAGGAAGCAGAGTGGGAATTTGAGCCCCTCGCCTGGCGGGTTTG
GCTGGTGGTCTTCTACTTCGGCTGCTTGTCCTTGACCGTCTGGCTGCTCGAGGGGAGTTACGGTGGATCG
GACCACCACGCCGCGCGAGCCCAAAGTCCAGATGTCCGCGCGCGGCGGTCGGAGCTTGATGACAACATCG
CGCAGATGGGAGCTGTCCATGGTCTGGAGCTCCCGCGGCGTCAGGTCAGGCGGGAGCTCCTGCAGGTTTA
CCTCGCATAGACGGGTCAGGGCGCGGGCTAGATCCAGGTGATACCTAATTTCCAGGGGCTGGTTGGTGGC
GGCGTCGATGGCTTGCAAGAGGCCGCATCCCCGCGGCGCGACTACGGTACCGCGCGGCGGGCGGTGGGCC
GCGGGGGTGTCCTTGGATGATGCATCTAAAAGCGGTGACGCGGGCGAGCCCCCGGAGGTAGGGGGGGCTC
CGGACCCGCCGGGAGAGGGGGCAGGGGCACGTCGGCGCCGCGCGCGGGCAGGAGCTGGTGCTGCGCGCGT
AGGTTGCTGGCGAACGCGACGACGCGGCGGTTGATCTCCTGAATCTGGCGCCTCTGCGTGAAGACGACGG
GCCCGGTGAGCTTGAACCTGAAAGAGAGTTCGACAGAATCAATTTCGGTGTCGTTGACGGCGGCCTGGCG
CAAAATCTCCTGCACGTCTCCTGAGTTGTCTTGATAGGCGATCTCGGCCATGAACTGCTCGATCTCTTCC
TCCTGGAGATCTCCGCGTCCGGCTCGCTCCACGGTGGCGGCGAGGTCGTTGGAAATGCGGGCCATGAGCT
GCGAGAAGGCGTTGAGGCCTCCCTCGTTCCAGACGCGGCTGTAGACCACGCCCCCTTCGGCATCGCGGGC
GCGCATGACCACCTGCGCGAGATTGAGCTCCACGTGCCGGGCGAAGACGGCGTAGTTTCGCAGGCGCTGA
AAGAGGTAGTTGAGGGTGGTGGCGGTGTGTTCTGCCACGAAGAAGTACATAACCCAGCGTCGCAACGTGG
ATTCGTTGATATCCCCCAAGGCCTCAAGGCGCTCCATGGCCTCGTAGAAGTCCACGGCGAAGTTGAAAAA
CTGGGAGTTGCGCGCCGACACGGTTAACTCCTCCTCCAGAAGACGGATGAGCTCGGCGACAGTGTCGCGC
ACCTCGCGCTCAAAGGCTACAGGGGCCTCTTCTTCTTCTTCAATCTCCTCTTCCATAAGGGCCTCCCCTT
CTTCTTCTTCTGGCGGCGGTGGGGGAGGGGGGACACGGCGGCGACGACGGCGCACCGGGAGGCGGTCGAC
AAAGCGCTCGATCATCTCCCCGCGGCGACGGCGCATGGTCTCGGTGACGGCGCGGCCGTTCTCGCGGGGG
CGCAGTTGGAAGACGCCGCCCGTCATGTCCCGGTTATGGGTTGGCGGGGGGCTGCCATGCGGCAGGGATA
CGGCGCTAACGATGCATCTCAACAATTGTTGTGTAGGTACTCCGCCGCCGAGGGACCTGAGCGAGTCCGC
ATCGACCGGATCGGAAAACCTCTCGAGAAAGGCGTCTAACCAGTCACAGTCGCAAGGTAGGCTGAGCACC
GTGGCGGGCGGCAGCGGGCGGCGGTCGGGGTTGTTTCTGGCGGAGGTGCTGCTGATGATGTAATTAAAGT
AGGCGGTCTTGAGACGGCGGATGGTCGACAGAAGCACCATGTCCTTGGGTCCGGCCTGCTGAATGCGCAG
GCGGTCGGCCATGCCCCAGGCTTCGTTTTGACATCGGCGCAGGTCTTTGTAGTAGTCTTGCATGAGCCTT
TCTACCGGCACTTCTTCTTCTCCTTCCTCTTGTCCTGCATCTCTTGCATCTATCGCTGCGGCGGCGGCGG
AGTTTGGCCGTAGGTGGCGCCCTCTTCCTCCCATGCGTGTGACCCCGAAGCCCCTCATCGGCTGAAGCAG
GGCTAGGTCGGCGACAACGCGCTCGGCTAATATGGCCTGCTGCACCTGCGTGAGGGTAGACTGGAAGTCA
TCCATGTCCACAAAGCGGTGGTATGCGCCCGTGTTGATGGTGTAAGTGCAGTTGGCCATAACGGACCAGT
TAACGGTCTGGTGACCCGGCTGCGAGAGCTCGGTGTACCTGAGACGCGAGTAAGCCCTCGAGTCAAATAC
GTAGTCGTTGCAAGTCCGCACCAGGTACTGGTATCCCACCAAAAAGTGCGGCGGCGGCTGGCGGTAGAGG
GGCCAGCGTAGGGTGGCCGGGGCTCCGGGGGCGAGATCTTCCAACATAAGGCGATGATATCCGTAGATGT
ACCTGGACATCCAGGTGATGCCGGCGGCGGTGGTGGAGGCGCGCGGAAAGTCGCGGACGCGGTTCCAGAT
GTTGCGCAGCGGCAAAAAGTGCTCCATGGTCGGGACGCTCTGGCCGGTCAGGCGCGCGCAATCGTTGACG
CTCTAGACCGTGCAAAAGGAGAGCCTGTAAGCGGGCACTCTTCCGTGGTCTGGTGGATAAATTCGCAAGG
GTATCATGGCGGACGACCGGGGTTCGAGCCCCGTATCCGGCCGTCCGCCGTGATCCATGCGGTTACCGCC
CGCGTGTCGAACCCAGGTGTGCGACGTCAGACAACGGGGGAGTGCTCCTTTTGGCTTCCTTCCAGGCGCG
GCGGCTGCTGCGCTAGCTTTTTTGGCCACTGGCCGCGCGCAGCGTAAGCGGTTAGGCTGGAAAGCGAAAG
CATTAAGTGGCTCGCTCCCTGTAGCCGGAGGGTTATTTTCCAAGGGTTGAGTCGCGGGACCCCCGGTTCG
AGTCTCGGACCGGCCGGACTGCGGCGAACGGGGGTTTGCCTCCCCGTCATGCAAGACCCCGCTTGCAAAT
TCCTCCGGAAACAGGGACGAGCCCCTTTTTTGCTTTTCCCAGATGCATCCGGTGCTGCGGCAGATGCGCC
CCCCTCCTCAGCAGCGGCAAGAGCAAGAGCAGCGGCAGACATGCAGGGCACCCTCCCCTCCTCCTACCGC
GTCAGGAGGGGCGACATCCGCGGTTGACGCGGCAGCAGATGGTGATTACGAACCCCCGCGGCGCCGGGCC
CGGCACTACCTGGACTTGGAGGAGGGCGAGGGCCTGGCGCGGCTAGGAGCGCCCTCTCCTGAGCGGCACC
CAAGGGTGCAGCTGAAGCGTGATACGCGTGAGGCGTACGTGCCGCGGCAGAACCTGTTTCGCGACCGCGA
GGGAGAGGAGCCCGAGGAGATGCGGGATCGAAAGTTCCACGCAGGGCGCGAGCTGCGGCATGGCCTGAAT
CGCGAGCGGTTGCTGCGCGAGGAGGACTTTGAGCCCGACGCGCGAACCGGGATTAGTCCCGCGCGCGCAC
ACGTGGCGGCCGCCGACCTGGTAACCGCATACGAGCAGACGGTGAACCAGGAGATTAACTTTCAAAAAAG
CTTTAACAACCACGTGCGTACGCTTGTGGCGCGCGAGGAGGTGGCTATAGGACTGATGCATCTGTGGGAC
TTTGTAAGCGCGCTGGAGCAAAACCCAAATAGCAAGCCGCTCATGGCGCAGCTGTTCCTTATAGTGCAGC
ACAGCAGGGACAACGAGGCATTCAGGGATGCGCTGCTAAACATAGTAGAGCCCGAGGGCCGCTGGCTGCT
CGATTTGATAAACATCCTGCAGAGCATAGTGGTGCAGGAGCGCAGCTTGAGCCTGGCTGACAAGGTGGCC
GCCATCAACTATTCCATGCTTAGCCTGGGCAAGTTTTACGCCCGCAAGATATACCATACCCCTTACGTTC
CCATAGACAAGGAGGTAAAGATCGAGGGGTTCTACATGCGCATGGCGCTGAAGGTGCTTACCTTGAGCGA
CGACCTGGGCGTTTATCGCAACGAGCGCATCCACAAGGCCGTGAGCGTGAGCCGGCGGCGCGAGCTCAGC
GACCGCGAGCTGATGCACAGCCTGCAAAGGGCCCTGGCTGGCACGGGCAGCGGCGATAGAGAGGCCGAGT
CCTACTTTGACGCGGGCGCTGACCTGCGCTGGGCCCCAAGCCGACGCGCCCTGGAGGCAGCTGGGGCCGG
ACCTGGGCTGGCGGTGGCACCCGCGCGCGCTGGCAACGTCGGCGGCGTGGAGGAATATGACGAGGACGAT
GAGTACGAGCCAGAGGACGGCGAGTACTAAGCGGTGATGTTTCTGATCAGATGATGCAAGACGCAACGGA
CCCGGCGGTGCGGGCGGCGCTGCAGAGCCAGCCGTCCGGCCTTAACTCCACGGACGACTGGCGCCAGGTC
ATGGACCGCATCATGTCGCTGACTGCGCGCAATCCTGACGCGTTCCGGCAGCAGCCGCAGGCCAACCGGC
TCTCCGCAATTCTGGAAGCGGTGGTCCCGGCGCGCGCAAACCCCACGCACGAGAAGGTGCTGGCGATCGT
AAACGCGCTGGCCGAAAACAGGGCCATCCGGCCCGACGAGGCCGGCCTGGTCTACGACGCGCTGCTTCAG
CGCGTGGCTCGTTACAACAGCGGCAACGTGCAGACCAACCTGGACCGGCTGGTGGGGGATGTGCGCGAGG
CCGTGGCGCAGCGTGAGCGCGCGCAGCAGCAGGGCAACCTGGGCTCCATGGTTGCACTAAACGCCTTCCT
GAGTACACAGCCCGCCAACGTGCCGCGGGGACAGGAGGACTACACCAACTTTGTGAGCGCACTGCGGCTA
ATGGTGACTGAGACACCGCAAAGTGAGGTGTACCAGTCTGGGCCAGACTATTTTTTCCAGACCAGTAGAC
AAGGCCTGCAGACCGTAAACCTGAGCCAGGCTTTCAAAAACTTGCAGGGGCTGTGGGGGGTGCGGGCTCC
CACAGGCGACCGCGCGACCGTGTCTAGCTTGCTGACGCCCAACTCGCGCCTGTTGCTGCTGCTAATAGCG
CCCTTCACGGACAGTGGCAGCGTGTCCCGGGACACATACCTAGGTCACTTGCTGACACTGTACCGCGAGG
CCATAGGTCAGGCGCATGTGGACGAGCATACTTTCCAGGAGATTACAAGTGTCAGCCGCGCGCTGGGGCA
GGAGGACACGGGCAGCCTGGAGGCAACCCTAAACTACCTGCTGACCAACCGGCGGCAGAAGATCCCCTCG
TTGCACAGTTTAAACAGCGAGGAGGAGCGCATTTTGCGCTACGTGCAGCAGAGCGTGAGCCTTAACCTGA
TGCGCGACGGGGTAACGCCCAGCGTGGCGCTGGACATGACCGCGCGCAACATGGAACCGGGCATGTATGC
CTCAAACCGGCCGTTTATCAACCGCCTAATGGACTACTTGCATCGCGCGGCCGCCGTGAACCCCGAGTAT
TTCACCAATGCCATCTTGAACCCGCACTGGCTACCGCCCCCTGGTTTCTACACCGGGGGATTCGAGGTGC
CCGAGGGTAACGATGGATTCCTCTGGGACGACATAGACGACAGCGTGTTTTCCCCGCAACCGCAGACCCT
GCTAGAGTTGCAACAGCGCGAGCAGGCAGAGGCGGCGCTGCGAAAGGAAAGCTTCCGCAGGCCAAGCAGC
TTGTCCGATCTAGGCGCTGCGGCCCCGCGGTCAGATGCTAGTAGCCCATTTCCAAGCTTGATAGGGTCTC
TTACCAGCACTCGCACCACCCGCCCGCGCCTGCTGGGCGAGGAGGAGTACCTAAACAACTCGCTGCTGCA
GCCGCAGCGCGAAAAAAACCTGCCTCCGGCATTTCCCAACAACGGGATAGAGAGCCTAGTGGACAAGATG
AGTAGATGGAAGACGTACGCGCAGGAGCACAGGGACGTGCCAGGCCCGCGCCCGCCCACCCGTCGTCAAA
GGCACGACCGTCAGCGGGGTCTGGTGTGGGAGGACGATGACTCGGCAGACGACAGCAGCGTCCTGGATTT
GGGAGGGAGTGGCAACCCGTTTGCGCACCTTCGCCCCAGGCTGGGGAGAATGTTTTAAAAAAAAAAAAAG
CATGATGCAAAATAAAAAACTCACCAAGGCCATGGCACCGAGCGTTGGTTTTCTTGTATTCCCCTTAGTA
TGCGGCGCGCGGCGATGTATGAGGAAGGTCCTCCTCCCTCCTACGAGAGTGTGGTGAGCGCGGCGCCAGT
GGCGGCGGCGCTGGGTTCTCCCTTCGATGCTCCCCTGGACCCGCCGTTTGTGCCTCCGCGGTACCTGCGG
CCTACCGGGGGGAGAAACAGCATCCGTTACTCTGAGTTGGCACCCCTATTCGACACCACCCGTGTGTACC
TGGTGGACAACAAGTCAACGGATGTGGCATCCCTGAACTACCAGAACGACCACAGCAACTTTCTGACCAC
GGTCATTCAAAACAATGACTACAGCCCGGGGGAGGCAAGCACACAGACCATCAATCTTGACGACCGGTCG
CACTGGGGCGGCGACCTGAAAACCATCCTGCATACCAACATGCCAAATGTGAACGAGTTCATGTTTACCA
ATAAGTTTAAGGCGCGGGTGATGGTGTCGCGCTTGCCTACTAAGGACAATCAGGTGGAGCTGAAATACGA
GTGGGTGGAGTTCACGCTGCCCGAGGGCAACTACTCCGAGACCATGACCATAGACCTTATGAACAACGCG
ATCGTGGAGCACTACTTGAAAGTGGGCAGACAGAACGGGGTTCTGGAAAGCGACATCGGGGTAAAGTTTG
ACACCCGCAACTTCAGACTGGGGTTTGACCCCGTCACTGGTCTTGTCATGCCTGGGGTATATACAAACGA
AGCCTTCCATCCAGACATCATTTTGCTGCCAGGATGCGGGGTGGACTTCACCCACAGCCGCCTGAGCAAC
TTGTTGGGCATCCGCAAGCGGCAACCCTTCCAGGAGGGCTTTAGGATCACCTACGATGATCTGGAGGGTG
GTAACATTCCCGCACTGTTGGATGTGGACGCCTACCAGGCGAGCTTGAAAGATGACACCGAACAGGGCGG
GGGTGGCGCAGGCGGCAGCAACAGCAGTGGCAGCGGCGCGGAAGAGAACTCCAACGCGGCAGCCGCGGCA
ATGCAGCCGGTGGAGGACATGAACGATCATGCCATTCGCGGCGACACCTTTGCCACACGGGCTGAGGAGA
AGCGCGCTGAGGCCGAAGCAGCGGCCGAAGCTGCCGCCCCCGCTGCGCAACCCGAGGTCGAGAAGCCTCA
GAAGAAACCGGTGATCAAACCCCTGACAGAGGACAGCAAGAAACGCAGTTACAACCTAATAAGCAATGAC
AGCACCTTCACCCAGTACCGCAGCTGGTACCTTGCATACAACTACGGCGACCCTCAGACCGGAATCCGCT
CATGGACCCTGCTTTGCACTCCTGACGTAACCTGCGGCTCGGAGCAGGTCTACTGGTCGTTGCCAGACAT
GATGCAAGACCCCGTGACCTTCCGCTCCACGCGCCAGATCAGCAACTTTCCGGTGGTGGGCGCCGAGCTG
TTGCCCGTGCACTCCAAGAGCTTCTACAACGACCAGGCCGTCTACTCCCAACTCATCCGCCAGTTTACCT
CTCTGACCCACGTGTTCAATCGCTTTCCCGAGAACCAGATTTTGGCGCGCCCGCCAGCCCCCACCATCAC
CACCGTCAGTGAAAACGTTCCTGCTCTCACAGATCACGGGACGCTACCGCTGCGCAACAGCATCGGAGGA
GTCCAGCGAGTGACCATTACTGACGCCAGACGCCGCACCTGCCCCTACGTTTACAAGGCCCTGGGCATAG
TCTCGCCGCGCGTCCTATCGAGCCGCACTTTTTGAGCAAGCATGTCCATCCTTATATCGCCCAGCAATAA
CACAGGCTGGGGCCTGCGCTTCCCAAGCAAGATGTTTGGCGGGGCCAAGAAGCGCTCCGACCAACACCCA
GTGCGCGTGCGCGGGCACTACCGCGCGCCCTGGGGCGCGCACAAACGCGGCCGCACTGGGCGCACCACCG
TCGATGACGCCATCGACGCGGTGGTGGAGGAGGCGCGCAACTACACGCCCACGCCGCCACCAGTGTCCAC
AGTGGACGCGGCCATTCAGACCGTGGTGCGCGGAGCCCGGCGCTATGCTAAAATGAAGAGACGGCGGAGG
CGCGTAGCACGTCGCCACCGCCGCCGACCCGGCACTGCCGCCCAACGCGCGGCGGCGGCCCTGCTTAACC
GCGCACGTCGCACCGGCCGACGGGCGGCCATGCGGGCCGCTCGAAGGCTGGCCGCGGGTATTGTCACTGT
GCCCCCCAGGTCCAGGCGACGAGCGGCCGCCGCAGCAGCCGCGGCCATTAGTGCTATGACTCAGGGTCGC
AGGGGCAACGTGTATTGGGTGCGCGACTCGGTTAGCGGCCTGCGCGTGCCCGTGCGCACCCGCCCCCCGC
GCAACTAGATTGCAAGAAAAAACTACTTAGACTCGTACTGTTGTATGTATCCAGCGGCGGCGGCGCGCAA
CGAAGCTATGTCCAAGCGCAAAATCAAAGAAGAGATGCTCCAGGTCATCGCGCCGGAGATCTATGGCCCC
CCGAAGAAGGAAGAGCAGGATTACAAGCCCCGAAAGCTAAAGCGGGTCAAAAAGAAAAAGAAAGATGATG
ATGATGAACTTGACGACGAGGTGGAACTGCTGCACGCTACCGCGCCCAGGCGACGGGTACAGTGGAAAGG
TCGACGCGTAAAACGTGTTTTGCGACCCGGCACCACCGTAGTCTTTACGCCCGGTGAGCGCTCCACCCGC
ACCTACAAGCGCGTGTATGATGAGGTGTACGGCGACGAGGACCTGCTTGAGCAGGCCAACGAGCGCCTCG
GGGAGTTTGCCTACGGAAAGCGGCATAAGGACATGCTGGCGTTGCCGCTGGACGAGGGCAACCCAACACC
TAGCCTAAAGCCCGTAACACTGCAGCAGGTGCTGCCCGCGCTTGCACCGTCCGAAGAAAAGCGCGGCCTA
AAGCGCGAGTCTGGTGACTTGGCACCCACCGTGCAGCTGATGGTACCCAAGCGCCAGCGACTGGAAGATG
TCTTGGAAAAAATGACCGTGGAACCTGGGCTGGAGCCCGAGGTCCGCGTGCGGCCAATCAAGCAGGTGGC
GCCGGGACTGGGCGTGCAGACCGTGGACGTTCAGATACCCACTACCAGTAGCACCAGTATTGCCACCGCC
ACAGAGGGCATGGAGACACAAACGTCCCCGGTTGCCTCAGCGGTGGCGGATGCCGCGGTGCAGGCGGTCG
CTGCGGCCGCGTCCAAGACCTCTACGGAGGTGCAAACGGACCCGTGGATGTTTCGCGTTTCAGCCCCCCG
GCGCCCGCGCCGTTCGAGGAAGTACGGCGCCGCCAGCGCGCTACTGCCCGAATATGCCCTACATCCTTCC
ATTGCGCCTACCCCCGGCTATCGTGGCTACACCTACCGCCCCAGAAGACGAGCAACTACCCGACGCCGAA
CCACCACTGGAACCCGCCGCCGCCGTCGCCGTCGCCAGCCCGTGCTGGCCCCGATTTCCGTGCGCAGGGT
GGCTCGCGAAGGAGGCAGGACCCTGGTGCTGCCAACAGCGCGCTACCACCCCAGCATCGTTTAAAAGCCG
GTCTTTGTGGTTCTTGCAGATATGGCCCTCACCTGCCGCCTCCGTTTCCCGGTGCCGGGATTCCGAGGAA
GAATGCACCGTAGGAGGGGCATGGCCGGCCACGGCCTGACGGGCGGCATGCGTCGTGCGCACCACCGGCG
GCGGCGCGCGTCGCACCGTCGCATGCGCGGCGGTATCCTGCCCCTCCTTATTCCACTGATCGCCGCGGCG
ATTGGCGCCGTGCCCGGAATTGCATCCGTGGCCTTGCAGGCGCAGAGACACTGATTAAAAACAAGTTGCA
TGTGGAAAAATCAAAATAAAAAGTCTGGACTCTCACGCTCGCTTGGTCCTGTAACTATTTTGTAGAATGG
AAGACATCAACTTTGCGTCTCTGGCCCCGCGACACGGCTCGCGCCCGTTCATGGGAAACTGGCAAGATAT
CGGCACCAGCAATATGAGCGGTGGCGCCTTCAGCTGGGGCTCGCTGTGGAGCGGCATTAAAAATTTCGGT
TCCACCGTTAAGAACTATGGCAGCAAGGCCTGGAACAGCAGCACAGGCCAGATGCTGAGGGATAAGTTGA
AAGAGCAAAATTTCCAACAAAAGGTGGTAGATGGCCTGGCCTCTGGCATTAGCGGGGTGGTGGACCTGGC
CAACCAGGCAGTGCAAAATAAGATTAACAGTAAGCTTGATCCCCGCCCTCCCGTAGAGGAGCCTCCACCG
GCCGTGGAGACAGTGTCTCCAGAGGGGCGTGGCGAAAAGCGTCCGCGCCCCGACAGGGAAGAAACTCTGG
TGACGCAAATAGACGAGCCTCCCTCGTACGAGGAGGCACTAAAGCAAGGCCTGCCCACCACCCGTCCCAT
CGCGCCCATGGCTACCGGAGTGCTGGGCCAGCACACACCCGTAACGCTGGACCTGCCTCCCCCCGCCGAC
ACCCAGCAGAAACCTGTGCTGCCAGGCCCGACCGCCGTTGTTGTAACCCGTCCTAGCCGCGCGTCCCTGC
GCCGCGCCGCCAGCGGTCCGCGATCGTTGCGGCCCGTAGCCAGTGGCAACTGGCAAAGCACACTGAACAG
CATCGTGGGTCTGGGGGTGCAATCCCTGAAGCGCCGACGATGCTTCTGATAGCTAACGTGTCGTATGTGT
GTCATGTATGCGTCCATGTCGCCGCCAGAGGAGCTGCTGAGCCGCCGCGCGCCCGCTTTCCAAGATGGCT
ACCCCTTCGATGATGCCGCAGTGGTCTTACATGCACATCTCGGGCCAGGACGCCTCGGAGTACCTGAGCC
CCGGGCTGGTGCAGTTTGCCCGCGCCACCGAGACGTACTTCAGCCTGAATAACAAGTTTAGAAACCCCAC
GGTGGCGCCTACGCACGACGTGACCACAGACCGGTCCCAGCGTTTGACGCTGCGGTTCATCCCTGTGGAC
CGTGAGGATACTGCGTACTCGTACAAGGCGCGGTTCACCCTAGCTGTGGGTGATAACCGTGTGCTGGACA
TGGCTTCCACGTACTTTGACATCCGCGGCGTGCTGGACAGGGGCCCTACTTTTAAGCCCTACTCTGGCAC
TGCCTACAACGCCCTGGCTCCCAAGGGTGCCCCAAATCCTTGCGAATGGGATGAAGCTGCTACTGCTCTT
GAAATAAACCTAGAAGAAGAGGACGATGACAACGAAGACGAAGTAGACGAGCAAGCTGAGCAGCAAAAAA
CTCACGTATTTGGGCAGGCGCCTTATTCTGGTATAAATATTACAAAGGAGGGTATTCAAATAGGTGTCGA
AGGTCAAACACCTAAATATGCCGATAAAACATTTCAACCTGAACCTCAAATAGGAGAATCTCAGTGGTAC
GAAACAGAAATTAATCATGCAGCTGGGAGAGTCCTAAAAAAGACTACCCCAATGAAACCATGTTACGGTT
CATATGCAAAACCCACAAATGAAAATGGAGGGCAAGGCATTCTTGTAAAGCAACAAAATGGAAAGCTAGA
AAGTCAAGTGGAAATGCAATTTTTCTCAACTACTGAGGCAGCCGCAGGCAATGGTGATAACTTGACTCCT
AAAGTGGTATTGTACAGTGAAGATGTAGATATAGAAACCCCAGACACTCATATTTCTTACATGCCCACTA
TTAAGGAAGGTAACTCACGAGAACTAATGGGCCAACAATCTATGCCCAACAGGCCTAATTACATTGCTTT
TAGGGACAATTTTATTGGTCTAATGTATTACAACAGCACGGGTAATATGGGTGTTCTGGCGGGCCAAGCA
TCGCAGTTGAATGCTGTTGTAGATTTGCAAGACAGAAACACAGAGCTTTCATACCAGCTTTTGCTTGATT
CCATTGGTGATAGAACCAGGTACTTTTCTATGTGGAATCAGGCTGTTGACAGCTATGATCCAGATGTTAG
AATTATTGAAAATCATGGAACTGAAGATGAACTTCCAAATTACTGCTTTCCACTGGGAGGTGTGATTAAT
ACAGAGACTCTTACCAAGGTAAAACCTAAAACAGGTCAGGAAAATGGATGGGAAAAAGATGCTACAGAAT
TTTCAGATAAAAATGAAATAAGAGTTGGAAATAATTTTGCCATGGAAATCAATCTAAATGCCAACCTGTG
GAGAAATTTCCTGTACTCCAACATAGCGCTGTATTTGCCCGACAAGCTAAAGTACAGTCCTTCCAACGTA
AAAATTTCTGATAACCCAAACACCTACGACTACATGAACAAGCGAGTGGTGGCTCCCGGGCTAGTGGACT
GCTACATTAACCTTGGAGCACGCTGGTCCCTTGACTATATGGACAACGTCAACCCATTTAACCACCACCG
CAATGCTGGCCTGCGCTACCGCTCAATGTTGCTGGGCAATGGTCGCTATGTGCCCTTCCACATCCAGGTG
CCTCAGAAGTTCTTTGCCATTAAAAACCTCCTTCTCCTGCCGGGCTCATACACCTACGAGTGGAACTTCA
GGAAGGATGTTAACATGGTTCTGCAGAGCTCCCTAGGAAATGACCTAAGGGTTGACGGAGCCAGCATTAA
GTTTGATAGCATTTGCCTTTACGCCACCTTCTTCCCCATGGCCCACAACACCGCCTCCACGCTTGAGGCC
ATGCTTAGAAACGACACCAACGACCAGTCCTTTAACGACTATCTC
[453 nt withheld, positions 20066-20518]
CAGCCCATGAGCCGTCAGGTGGTGGATGATACTAAATACAAGGACTACCAACAGGTGGGCATCCTACACC
AACACAACAACTCTGGATTTGTTGGCTACCTTGCCCCCACCATGCGCGAAGGACAGGCCTACCCTGCTAA
CTTCCCCTATCCGCTTATAGGCAAGACCGCAGTTGACAGCATTACCCAGAAAAAGTTTCTTTGCGATCGC
ACCCTTTGGCGCATCCCATTCTCCAGTAACTTTATGTCCATGGGCGCACTCACAGACCTGGGCCAAAACC
TTCTCTACGCCAACTCCGCCCACGCGCTAGACATGACTTTTGAGGTGGATCCCATGGACGAGCCCACCCT
TCTTTATGTTTTGTTTGAAGTCTTTGACGTGGTCCGTGTGCACCAGCCGCACCGCGGCGTCATCGAAACC
GTGTACCTGCGCACGCCCTTCTCGGCCGGCAACGCCACAACATAAAGAAGCAAGCAACATCAACAACAGC
TGCCGCCATGGGCTCCAGTGAGCAGGAACTGAAAGCCATTGTCAAAGATCTTGGTTGTGGGCCATATTTT
TTGGGCACCTATGACAAGCGCTTTCCAGGCTTTGTTTCTCCACACAAGCTCGCCTGCGCCATAGTCAATA
CGGCCGGTCGCGAGACTGGGGGCGTACACTGGATGGCCTTTGCCTGGAACCCGCACTCAAAAACATGCTA
CCTCTTTGAGCCCTTTGGCTTTTCTGACCAGCGACTCAAGCAGGTTTACCAGTTTGAGTACGAGTCACTC
CTGCGCCGTAGCGCCATTGCTTCTTCCCCCGACCGCTGTATAACGCTGGAAAAGTCCACCCAAAGCGTAC
AGGGGCCCAACTCGGCCGCCTGTGGACTATTCTGCTGCATGTTTCTCCACGCCTTTGCCAACTGGCCCCA
AACTCCCATGGATCACAACCCCACCATGAACCTTATTACCGGGGTACCCAACTCCATGCTCAACAGTCCC
CAGGTACAGCCCACCCTGCGTCGCAACCAGGAACAGCTCTACAGCTTCCTGGAGCGCCACTCGCCCTACT
TCCGCAGCCACAGTGCGCAGATTAGGAGCGCCACTTCTTTTTGTCACTTGAAAAACATGTAAAAATAATG
TACTAGAGACACTTTCAATAAAGGCAAATGCTTTTATTTGTACACTCTCGGGTGATTATTTACCCCCACC
CTTGCCGTCTGCGCCGTTTAAAAATCAAAGGGGTTCTGCCGCGCATCGCTATGCGCCACTGGCAGGGACA
CGTTGCGATACTGGTGTTTAGTGCTCCACTTAAACTCAGGCACAACCATCCGCGGCAGCTCGGTGAAGTT
TTCACTCCACAGGCTGCGCACCATCACCAACGCGTTTAGCAGGTCGGGCGCCGATATCTTGAAGTCGCAG
TTGGGGCCTCCGCCCTGCGCGCGCGAGTTGCGATACACAGGGTTGCAGCACTGGAACACTATCAGCGCCG
GGTGGTGCACGCTGGCCAGCACGCTCTTGTCGGAGATCAGATCCGCGTCCAGGTCCTCCGCGTTGCTCAG
GGCGAACGGAGTCAACTTTGGTAGCTGCCTTCCCAAAAAGGGCGCGTGCCCAGGCTTTGAGTTGCACTCG
CACCGTAGTGGCATCAAAAGGTGACCGTGCCCGGTCTGGGCGTTAGGATACAGCGCCTGCATAAAAGCCT
TGATCTGCTTAAAAGCCACCTGAGCCTTTGCGCCTTCAGAGAAGAACATGCCGCAAGACTTGCCGGAAAA
CTGATTGGCCGGACAGGCCGCGTCGTGCACGCAGCACCTTGCGTCGGTGTTGGAGATCTGCACCACATTT
CGGCCCCACCGGTTCTTCACGATCTTGGCCTTGCTAGACTGCTCCTTCAGCGCGCGCTGCCCGTTTTCGC
TCGTCACATCCATTTCAATCACGTGCTCCTTATTTATCATAATGCTTCCGTGTAGACACTTAAGCTCGCC
TTCGATCTCAGCGCAGCGGTGCAGCCACAACGCGCAGCCCGTGGGCTCGTGATGCTTGTAGGTCACCTCT
GCAAACGACTGCAGGTACGCCTGCAGGAATCGCCCCATCATCGTCACAAAGGTCTTGTTGCTGGTGAAGG
TCAGCTGCAACCCGCGGTGCTCCTCGTTCAGCCAGGTCTTGCATACGGCCGCCAGAGCTTCCACTTGGTC
AGGCAGTAGTTTGAAGTTCGCCTTTAGATCGTTATCCACGTGGTACTTGTCCATCAGCGCGCGCGCAGCC
TCCATGCCCTTCTCCCACGCAGACACGATCGGCACACTCAGCGGGTTCATCACCGTAATTTCACTTTCCG
CTTCGCTGGGCTCTTCCTCTTCCTCTTGCGTCCGCATACCACGCGCCACTGGGTCGTCTTCATTCAGCCG
CCGCACTGTGCGCTTACCTCCTTTGCCATGCTTGATTAGCACCGGTGGGTTGCTGAAACCCACCATTTGT
AGCGCCACATCTTCTCTTTCTTCCTCGCTGTCCACGATTACCTCTGGTGATGGCGGGCGCTCGGGCTTGG
GAGAAGGGCGCTTCTTTTTCTTCTTGGGCGCAATGGCCAAATCCGCCGCCGAGGTCGATGGCCGCGGGCT
GGGTGTGCGCGGCACCAGCGCGTCTTGTGATGAGTCTTCCTCGTCCTCGGACTCGATACGCCGCCTCATC
CGCTTTTTTGGGGGCGCCCGGGGAGGCGGCGGCGACGGGGACGGGGACGACACGTCCTCCATGGTTGGGG
GACGTCGCGCCGCACCGCGTCCGCGCTCGGGGGTGGTTTCGCGCTGCTCCTCTTCCCGACTGGCCATTTC
CTTCTCCTATAGGCAGAAAAAGATCATGGAGTCAGTCGAGAAGAAGGACAGCCTAACCGCCCCCTCTGAG
TTCGCCACCACCGCCTCCACCGATGCCGCCAACGCGCCTACCACCTTCCCCGTCGAGGCACCCCCGCTTG
AGGAGGAGGAAGTGATTATCGAGCAGGACCCAGGTTTTGTAAGCGAAGACGACGAGGACCGCTCAGTACC
AACAGAGGATAAAAAGCAAGACCAGGACAACGCAGAGGCAAACGAGGAACAAGTCGGGCGGGGGGACGAA
AGGCATGGCGACTACCTAGATGTGGGAGACGACGTGCTGTTGAAGCATCTGCAGCGCCAGTGCGCCATTA
TCTGCGACGCGTTGCAAGAGCGCAGCGATGTGCCCCTCGCCATAGCGGATGTCAGCCTTGCCTACGAACG
CCACCTATTCTCACCGCGCGTACCCCCCAAACGCCAAGAAAACGGCACATGCGAGCCCAACCCGCGCCTC
AACTTCTACCCCGTATTTGCCGTGCCAGAGGTGCTTGCCACCTATCACATCTTTTTCCAAAACTGCAAGA
TACCCCTATCCTGCCGTGCCAACCGCAGCCGAGCGGACAAGCAGCTGGCCTTGCGGCAGGGCGCTGTCAT
ACCTGATATCGCCTCGCTCAACGAAGTGCCAAAAATCTTTGAGGGTCTTGGACGCGACGAGAAGCGCGCG
GCAAACGCTCTGCAACAGGAAAACAGCGAAAATGAAAGTCACTCTGGAGTGTTGGTGGAACTCGAGGGTG
ACAACGCGCGCCTAGCCGTACTAAAACGCAGCATCGAGGTCACCCACTTTGCCTACCCGGCACTTAACCT
ACCCCCCAAGGTCATGAGCACAGTCATGAGTGAGCTGATCGTGCGCCGTGCGCAGCCCCTGGAGAGGGAT
GCAAATTTGCAAGAACAAACAGAGGAGGGCCTACCCGCAGTTGGCGACGAGCAGCTAGCGCGCTGGCTTC
AAACGCGCGAGCCTGCCGACTTGGAGGAGCGACGCAAACTAATGATGGCCGCAGTGCTCGTTACCGTGGA
GCTTGAGTGCATGCAGCGGTTCTTTGCTGACCCGGAGATGCAGCGCAAGCTAGAGGAAACATTGCACTAC
ACCTTTCGACAGGGCTACGTACGCCAGGCCTGCAAGATCTCCAACGTGGAGCTCTGCAACCTGGTCTCCT
ACCTTGGAATTTTGCACGAAAACCGCCTTGGGCAAAACGTGCTTCATTCCACGCTCAAGGGCGAGGCGCG
CCGCGACTACGTCCGCGACTGCGTTTACTTATTTCTATGCTACACCTGGCAGACGGCCATGGGCGTTTGG
CAGCAGTGCTTGGAGGAGTGCAACCTCAAGGAGCTGCAGAAACTGCTAAAGCAAAACTTGAAGGACCTAT
GGACGGCCTTCAACGAGCGCTCCGTGGCCGCGCACCTGGCGGACATCATTTTCCCCGAACGCCTGCTTAA
AACCCTGCAACAGGGTCTGCCAGACTTCACCAGTCAAAGCATGTTGCAGAACTTTAGGAACTTTATCCTA
GAGCGCTCAGGAATCTTGCCCGCCACCTGCTGTGCACTTCCTAGCGACTTTGTGCCCATTAAGTACCGCG
AATGCCCTCCGCCGCTTTGGGGCCACTGCTACCTTCTGCAGCTAGCCAACTACCTTGCCTACCACTCTGA
CATAATGGAAGACGTGAGCGGTGACGGTCTACTGGAGTGTCACTGTCGCTGCAACCTATGCACCCCGCAC
CGCTCCCTGGTTTGCAATTCGCAGCTGCTTAACGAAAGTCAAATTATCGGTACCTTTGAGCTGCAGGGTC
CCTCGCCTGACGAAAAGTCCGCGGCTCCGGGGTTGAAACTCACTCCGGGGCTGTGGACGTCGGCTTACCT
TCGCAAATTTGTACCTGAGGACTACCACGCCCACGAGATTAGGTTCTACGAAGACCAATCCCGCCCGCCT
AATGCGGAGCTTACCGCCTGCGTCATTACCCAGGGCCACATTCTTGGCCAATTGCAAGCCATCAACAAAG
CCCGCCAAGAGTTTCTGCTACGAAAGGGACGGGGGGTTTACTTGGACCCCCAGTCCGGCGAGGAGCTCAA
CCCAATCCCCCCGCCGCCGCAGCCCTATCAGCAGCAGCCGCGGGCCCTTGCTTCCCAGGATGGCACCCAA
AAAGAAGCTGCAGCTGCCGCCGCCACCCACGGACGAGGAGGAATACTGGGACAGTCAGGCAGAGGAGGTT
TTGGACGAGGAGGAGGAGGACATGATGGAAGACTGGGAGAGCCTAGACGAGGAAGCTTCCGAGGTCGAAG
AGGTGTCAGACGAAACACCGTCACCCTCGGTCGCATTCCCCTCGCCGGCGCCCCAGAAATCGGCAACCGG
TTCCAGCATGGCTACAACCTCCGCTCCTCAGGCGCCGCCGGCACTGCCCGTTCGCCGACCCAACCGTAGA
TGGGACACCACTGGAACCAGGGCCGGTAAGTCCAAGCAGCCGCCGCCGTTAGCCCAAGAGCAACAACAGC
GCCAAGGCTACCGCTCATGGCGCGGGCACAAGAACGCCATAGTTGCTTGCTTGCAAGACTGTGGGGGCAA
CATCTCCTTCGCCCGCCGCTTTCTTCTCTACCATCACGGCGTGGCCTTCCCCCGTAACATCCTGCATTAC
TACCGTCATCTCTACAGCCCATACTGCACCGGCGGCAGCGGCAGCAACAGCAGCGGCCACACAGAAGCAA
AGGCGACCGGATAGCAAGACTCTGACAAAGCCCAAGAAATCCACAGCGGCGGCAGCAGCAGGAGGAGGAG
CGCTGCGTCTGGCGCCCAACGAACCCGTATCGACCCGCGAGCTTAGAAACAGGATTTTTCCCACTCTGTA
TGCTATATTTCAACAGAGCAGGGGCCAAGAACAAGAGCTGAAAATAAAAAACAGGTCTCTGCGATCCCTC
ACCCGCAGCTGCCTGTATCACAAAAGCGAAGATCAGCTTCGGCGCACGCTGGAAGACGCGGAGGCTCTCT
TCAGTAAATACTGCGCGCTGACTCTTAAGGACTAGTTTCGCGCCCTTTCTCAAATTTAAGCGCGAAAACT
ACGTCATCTCCAGCGGCCACACCCGGCGCCAGCACCTGTTGTCAGCGCCATTATGAGCAAGGAAATTCCC
ACGCCCTACATGTGGAGTTACCAGCCACAAATGGGACTTGCGGCTGGAGCTGCCCAAGACTACTCAACCC
GAATAAACTACATGAGCGCGGGACCCCACATGATATCCCGGGTCAACGGAATACGCGCCCACCGAAACCG
AATTCTCCTGGAACAGGCGGCTATTACCACCACACCTCGTAATAACCTTAATCCCCGTAGTTGGCCCGCT
GCCCTGGTGTACCAGGAAAGTCCCGCTCCCACCACTGTGGTACTTCCCAGAGACGCCCAGGCCGAAGTTC
AGATGACTAACTCAGGGGCGCAGCTTGCGGGCGGCTTTCGTCACAGGGTGCGGTCGCCCGGGCAGGGTAT
AACTCACCTGACAATCAGAGGGCGAGGTATTCAGCTCAACGACGAGTCGGTGAGCTCCTCGCTTGGTCTC
CGTCCGGACGGGACATTTCAGATCGGCGGCGCCGGCCGTCCTTCATTCACGCCTCGTCAGGCAATCCTAA
CTCTGCAGACCTCGTCCTCTGAGCCGCGCTCTGGAGGCATTGGAACTCTGCAATTTATTGAGGAGTTTGT
GCCATCGGTCTACTTTAACCCCTTCTCGGGACCTCCCGGCCACTATCCGGATCAATTTATTCCTAACTTT
GACGCGGTAAAGGACTCGGCGGACGGCTACGACTGAATGTTAAGTGGAGAGGCAGAGCAACTGCGCCTGA
AACACCTGGTCCACTGTCGCCGCCACAAGTGCTTTGCCCGCGACTCCGGTGAGTTTTGCTACTTTGAATT
GCCCGAGGATCATATCGAGGGCCCGGCGCACGGCGTCCGGCTTACCGCCCAGGGAGAGCTTGCCCGTAGC
CTGATTCGGGAGTTTACCCAGCGCCCCCTGCTAGTTGAGCGGGACAGGGGACCCTGTGTTCTCACTGTGA
TTTGCAACTGTCCTAACCTTGGATTACATCAAGATCTTATTCCCTTTAACTAATAAAAAAAAATAATAAA
GCATCACTTACTTAAAATCAGTTAGCAAATTTCTGTCCAGTTTATTCAGCAGCACCTCCTTGCCCTCCTC
CCACGTCGACGGCTCTGGTATTGCAGCTTCCTCCTGGCTGCAAACTTTCTCCACAATCTAAATGGAATGT
CAGTTTCCTCCTGTTCCTGTCCATCCGCACCCACTATCTTCATGTTGTTGCAGATGAAGCGCGCAAGACC
GTCTGAAGATACCTTCAACCCCGTGTATCCATATGACACGGAAACCGGTCCTCCAACTGTGCCTTTTCTT
ACTCCTCCCTTTGTATCCCCCAATGGGTTTCAAGAGAGTCCCCCTGGGGTACTCTCTTTGCGCCTATCCG
AACCTCTAGTTACCTCCAATGGCATGCTTGCGCTCAAAATGGGCAACGGCCTCTCTCTGGACGAGGCCGG
CAACCTTACCTCCCAAAATGTAACCACTGTGAGCCCACCTCTCAAAAAAACCAAGTCAAACATAAACCTG
GAAATATCTGCACCCCTCACAGTTACCTCAGAAGCCCTAACTGTGGCTGCCGCCGCACCTCTAATGGTCG
CGGGCAACACACTCACCATGCAATCACAGGCCCCGCTAACCGTGCACGACTCCAAACTTAGCATTGCCAC
CCAAGGACCCCTCACAGTGTCAGAAGGAAAGCTAGCCCTGCAAACATCAGGCCCCCTCACCACCACCGAT
AGCAGTACCCTTACTATCACTGCCTCACCCCCTCTAACTACTGCCACTGGTAGCTTGGGCATTGACTTGA
AAGAGCCCATTTATACACAAAATGGAAAACTAGGACTAAAGTACGGGGCTCCTTTGCATGTAACAGACGA
CCTAAACACTTTGACCGTAGCAACTGGTCCAGGTGTGACTATTAATAATACTTCCTTGCAAACTAAAGTT
ACTGGAGCCTTGGGTTTTGATTCACAAGGCAATATGCAACTTAATGTAGCAGGAGGACTAAGGATTGATT
CTCAAAACAGACGCCTTATACTTGATGTTAGTTATCCGTTTGATGCTCAAAACCAACTAAATCTAAGACT
AGGACAGGGCCCTCTTTTTATAAACTCAGCCCACAACTTGGATATTAACTACAACAAAGGCCTTTACTTG
TTTACAGCTTCAAACAATTCCAAAAAGCTTGAGGTTAACCTAAGCACTGCCAAGGGGTTGATGTTTGACG
CTACAGCCATAGCCATTAATGCAGGAGATGGGCTTGAATTTGGTTCACCTAATGCACCAAACACAAATCC
CCTCAAAACAAAAATTGGCCATGGCCTAGAATTTGATTCAAACAAGGCTATGGTTCCTAAACTAGGAACT
GGCCTTAGTTTTGACAGCACAGGTGCCATTACAGTAGGAAACAAAAATAATGATAAGCTAACTTTGTGGA
CCACACCAGCTCCATCTCCTAACTGTAGACTAAATGCAGAGAAAGATGCTAAACTCACTTTGGTCTTAAC
AAAATGTGGCAGTCAAATACTTGCTACAGTTTCAGTTTTGGCTGTTAAAGGCAGTTTGGCTCCAATATCT
GGAACAGTTCAAAGTGCTCATCTTATTATAAGATTTGACGAAAATGGAGTGCTACTAAACAATTCCTTCC
TGGACCCAGAATATTGGAACTTTAGAAATGGAGATCTTACTGAAGGCACAGCCTATACAAACGCTGTTGG
ATTTATGCCTAACCTATCAGCTTATCCAAAATCTCACGGTAAAACTGCCAAAAGTAACATTGTCAGTCAA
GTTTACTTAAACGGAGACAAAACTAAACCTGTAACACTAACCATTACACTAAACGGTACACAGGAAACAG
GAGACACAACTGCCTGCGACTGCAGAGGCGACTGCTTCTGCGGCCCAAGTGCATACTCTATGTCATTTTC
ATGGGACTGGTCTGGCCACAACTACATTAATGAAATATTTGCCACATCCTCTTACACTTTTTCATACATT
GCCCAAGAAGGCAGCGGCAGCGGTTCGGGCAGTGGTAGCAAAAAAAAGAAAAAGAAAAAATAAAGAATCG
TTTGTGTTATGTTTCAACGTGTTTATTTTTCAATTGCAGAAAATTTCGAATCATTTTTCATTCAGTAGTA
TAGCCCCACCACCACATAGCTTATACAGATCACCGTACCTTAATCAAACTCACAGAACCCTAGTATTCAA
CCTGCCACCTCCCTCCCAACACACAGAGTACACAGTCCTTTCTCCCCGGCTGGCCTTAAAAAGCATCATA
TCATGGGTAACAGACATATTCTTAGGTGTTATATTCCACACGGTTTCCTGTCGAGCCAAACGCTCATCAG
TGATATTAATAAACTCCCCGGGCAGCTCACTTAAGTTCATGTCGCTGTCCAGCTGCTGAGCCACAGGCTG
CTGTCCAACTTGCGGTTGCTTAACGGGCGGCGAAGGAGAAGTCCACGCCTACATGGGGGTAGAGTCATAA
TCGTGCATCAGGATAGGGCGGTGGTGCTGCAGCAGCGCGCGAATAAACTGCTGCCGCCGCCGCTCCGTCC
TGCAGGAATACAACATGGCAGTGGTCTCCTCAGCGATGATTCGCACCGCCCGCAGCATAAGGCGCCTTGT
CCTCCGGGCACAGCAGCGCACCCTGATCTCACTTAAATCAGCACAGTAACTGCAGCACAGCACCACAATA
TTGTTCAAAATCCCACAGTGCAAGGCGCTGTATCCAAAGCTCATGGCGGGGACCACAGAACCCACGTGGC
CATCATACCACAAGCGCAGGTAGATTAAGTGGCGACCCCTCATAAACACGCTGGACATAAACATTACCTC
TTTTGGCATGTTGTAATTCACCACCTCCCGGTACCATATAAACCTCTGATTAAACATGGCGCCATCCACC
ACCATCCTAAACCAGCTGGCCAAAACCTGCCCGCCGGCTATACACTGCAGGGAACCGGGACTGGAACAAT
GACAGTGGAGAGCCCAGGACTCGTAACCATGGATCATCATGCTCGTCATGATATCAATGTTGGCACAACA
CAGGCACACGTGCATACACTTCCTCAGGATTACAAGCTCCTCCCGCGTTAGAACCATATCCCAGGGAACA
ACCCATTCCTGAATCAGCGTAAATCCCACACTGCAGGGAAGACCTCGCACGTAACTCACGTTGTGCATTG
TCAAAGTGTTACATTCGGGCAGCAGCGGATGATCCTCCAGTATGGTAGCGCGGGTTTCTGTCTCAAAAGG
AGGTAGACGATCCCTACTGTACGGAGTGCGCCGAGACAACCGAGATCGTGTTGGTCGTAGTGTCATGCCA
AATGGAACGCCGGACGTAGTCATATTTCCTGAAGCAAAACCAGGTGCGGGCGTGACAAACAGATCTGCGT
CTCCGGTCTCGCCGCTTAGATCGCTCTGTGTAGTAGTTGTAGTATATCCACTCTCTCAAAGCATCCAGGC
GCCCCCTGGCTTCGGGTTCTATGTAAACTCCTTCATGCGCCGCTGCCCTGATAACATCCACCACCGCAGA
ATAAGCCACACCCAGCCAACCTACACATTCGTTCTGCGAGTCACACACGGGAGGAGCGGGAAGAGCTGGA
AGAACCATGTTTTTTTTTTTATTCCAAAAGATTATCCAAAACCTCAAAATGAAGATCTATTAAGTGAACG
CGCTCCCCTCCGGTGGCGTGGTCAAACTCTACAGCCAAAGAACAGATAATGGCATTTGTAAGATGTTGCA
CAATGGCTTCCAAAAGGCAAACGGCCCTCACGTCCAAGTGGACGTAAAGGCTAAACCCTTCAGGGTGAAT
CTCCTCTATAAACATTCCAGCACCTTCAACCATGCCCAAATAATTCTCATCTCGCCACCTTCTCAATATA
TCTCTAAGCAAATCCCGAATATTAAGTCCGGCCATTGTAAAAATCTGCTCCAGAGCGCCCTCCACCTTCA
GCCTCAAGCAGCGAATCATGATTGCAAAAATTCAGGTTCCTCACAGACCTGTATAAGATTCAAAAGCGGA
ACATTAACAAAAATACCGCGATCCCGTAGGTCCCTTCGCAGGGCCAGCTGAACATAATCGTGCAGGTCTG
CACGGACCAGCGCGGCCACTTCCCCGCCAGGAACCATGACAAAAGAACCCACACTGATTATGACACGCAT
ACTCGGAGCTATGCTAACCAGCGTAGCCCCGATGTAAGCTTGTTGCATGGGCGGCGATATAAAATGCAAG
GTGCTGCTCAAAAAATCAGGCAAAGCCTCGCGCAAAAAAGAAAGCACATCGTAGTCATGCTCATGCAGAT
AAAGGCAGGTAAGCTCCGGAACCACCACAGAAAAAGACACCATTTTTCTCTCAAACATGTCTGCGGGTTT
CTGCATAAACACAAAATAAAATAACAAAAAAACATTTAAACATTAGAAGCCTGTCTTACAACAGGAAAAA
CAACCCTTATAAGCATAAGACGGACTACGGCCATGCCGGCGTGACCGTAAAAAAACTGGTCACCGTGATT
AAAAAGCACCACCGACAGCTCCTCGGTCATGTCCGGAGTCATAATGTAAGACTCGGTAAACACATCAGGT
TGATTCACATCGGTCAGTGCTAAAAAGCGACCGAAATAGCCCGGGGGAATACATACCCGCAGGCGTAGAG
ACAACATTACAGCCCCCATAGGAGGTATAACAAAATTAATAGGAGAGAAAAACACATAAACACCTGAAAA
ACCCTCCTGCCTAGGCAAAATAGCACCCTCCCGCTCCAGAACAACATACAGCGCTTCCACAGCGGCAGCC
ATAACAGTCAGCCTTACCAGTAAAAAAGAAAACCTATTAAAAAAACACCACTCGACACGGCACCAGCTCA
ATCAGTCACAGTGTAAAAAAGGGCCAAGTGCAGAGCGAGTATATATAGGACTAAAAAATGACGTAACGGT
TAAAGTCCACAAAAAACACCCAGAAAACCGCACGCGAACCTACGCCCAGAAACGAAAGCCAAAAAACCCA
CAACTTCCTCAAATCGTCACTTCCGTTTTCCCACGTTACGTCACTTCCCATTTTAAGAAAACTACAATTC
CCAACACATACAAGTTACTCCGCCCTAAAACCTACGTCACCCGCCCCGTTCCCACGCCCCGCGCCACGTC
ACAAACTCCACCCCCTCATTATCATATTGGCTTCAATCCAAAATAAGGTATATTATTGATGATGTTAATT
AATTTAAATCCGCATGCGATATCGAGCTCTCCCGGGAATTCGGATCTGCGACGCGAGGCTGGATGGCCTT
CCCCATTATGATTCTTCTCGCTTCCGGCGGCATCGGGATGCCCGCGTTGCAGGCCATGCTGTCCAGGCAG
GTAGATGACGACCATCAGGGACAGCTTCAAGGCCAGCAAAAGGCCAGGAACCGTAAAAAGGCCGCGTTGC
TGGCGTTTTTCCATAGGCTCCGCCCCCCTGACGAGCATCACAAAAATCGACGCTCAAGTCAGAGGTGGCG
AAACCCGACAGGACTATAAAGATACCAGGCGTTTCCCCCTGGAAGCTCCCTCGTGCGCTCTCCTGTTCCG
ACCCTGCCGCTTACCGGATACCTGTCCGCCTTTCTCCCTTCGGGAAGCGTGGCGCTTTCTCATAGCTCAC
GCTGTAGGTATCTCAGTTCGGTGTAGGTCGTTCGCTCCAAGCTGGGCTGTGTGCACGAACCCCCCGTTCA
GCCCGACCGCTGCGCCTTATCCGGTAACTATCGTCTTGAGTCCAACCCGGTAAGACACGACTTATCGCCA
CTGGCAGCAGCCACTGGTAACAGGATTAGCAGAGCGAGGTATGTAGGCGGTGCTACAGAGTTCTTGAAGT
GGTGGCCTAACTACGGCTACACTAGAAGGACAGTATTTGGTATCTGCGCTCTGCTGAAGCCAGTTACCTT
CGGAAAAAGAGTTGGTAGCTCTTGATCCGGCAAACAAACCACCGCTGGTAGCGGTGGTTTTTTTGTTTGC
AAGCAGCAGATTACGCGCAGAAAAAAAGGATCTCAAGAAGATCCTTTGATCTTTTCTACGGGGTCTGACG
CTCAGTGGAACGAAAACTCACGTTAAGGGATTTTGGTCATGAGATTATCAAAAAGGATCTTCACCTAGAT
CCTTTTAAATCAATCTAAAGTATATATGAGTAAACTTGGTCTGACAGTTACCAATGCTTAATCAGTGAGG
CACCTATCTCAGCGATCTGTCTATTTCGTTCATCCATAGTTGCCTGACTCCCCGTCGTGTAGATAACTAC
GATACGGGAGGGCTTACCATCTGGCCCCAGTGCTGCAATGATACCGCGAGACCCACGCTCACCGGCTCCA
GATTTATCAGCAATAAACCAGCCAGCCGGAAGGGCCGAGCGCAGAAGTGGTCCTGCAACTTTATCCGCCT
CCATCCAGTCTATTAATTGTTGCCGGGAAGCTAGAGTAAGTAGTTCGCCAGTTAATAGTTTGCGCAACGT
TGTTGCCATTGCTACAGGCATCGTGGTGTCACGCTCGTCGTTTGGTATGGCTTCATTCAGCTCCGGTTCC
CAACGATCAAGGCGAGTTACATGATCCCCCATGTTGTGCAAAAAAGCGGTTAGCTCCTTCGGTCCTCCGA
TCGTTGTCAGAAGTAAGTTGGCCGCAGTGTTATCACTCATGGTTATGGCAGCACTGCATAATTCTCTTAC
TGTCATGCCATCCGTAAGATGCTTTTCTGTGACTGGTGAGTACTCAACCAAGTCATTCTGAGAATAGTGT
ATGCGGCGACCGAGTTGCTCTTGCCCGGCGTCAACACGGGATAATACCGCGCCACATAGCAGAACTTTAA
AAGTGCTCATCATTGGAAAACGTTCTTCGGGGCGAAAACTCTCAAGGATCTTACCGCTGTTGAGATCCAG
TTCGATGTAACCCACTCGTGCACCCAACTGATCTTCAGCATCTTTTACTTTCACCAGCGTTTCTGGGTGA
GCAAAAACAGGAAGGCAAAATGCCGCAAAAAAGGGAATAAGGGCGACACGGAAATGTTGAATACTCATAC
TCTTCCTTTTTCAATATTATTGAAGCATTTATCAGGGTTATTGTCTCATGAGCGGATACATATTTGAATG
TATTTAGAAAAATAAACAAATAGGGGTTCCGCGCACATTTCCCCGAAAAGTGCCACCTGACGTCTAAGAA
ACCATTATTATCATGACATTAACCTATAAAAATAGGCGTATCACGAGGCCCTTTCGTCTTCAAGAATTGG
ATCCGAATTCCCGGGAGAGCTCGATATCGCATGCGGATTTAAATTAATTAA
